Addgene plasmid #241363: pME_N41_R307Q_CNBD_AcGFP
Purpose: pMPS53; middle entry clone holding N41_R307Q_CNBD_acgfp (cAMP-insensitive mutant control sensor)
Depositing lab: William Talbot. Depositing organization: Stanford University. Publication: A cAMP Sensor Based on Ligand-Dependent Protein Stabilization. Sidoli M, Chen LC, Lu AJ, Wandless TJ, Talbot WS. ACS Chem Biol. 2022 Aug 19;17(8):2024-2030. doi: 10.1021/acschembio.2c00333. Epub 2022 Jul 15. PubMed 35839076.
Backbone
  Vector backbone: pCR8/GTW
  Total vector size (bp): 3975
  Vector type: Gateway middle entry
Growth in bacteria
  Bacterial resistance: Spectinomycin, 50 μg/mL
  Growth temperature: 37°C
  Growth strain: DH5alpha
  Copy number: Unknown
Gene/Insert
  Gene/Insert name: N41_CNBD_R307Q-AcGFP
  Tag / fusion protein: AcGFP (C terminal on insert)
Terms and licenses: Academic/Nonprofit Terms; Industry Terms: Not Available to Industry
How to cite: pME_N41_R307Q_CNBD_AcGFP was a gift from William Talbot (Addgene plasmid # 241363 ; http://n2t.net/addgene:241363 ; RRID:Addgene_241363)
