[The description below was written by a language model from this plasmid's Addgene catalogue record and pLannotate feature annotations shown in this document.]
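Description:
pME_N41_R307Q_CNBD_AcGFP (lab name pMPS53) is a Gateway middle entry clone built on the pCR8/GTW backbone and propagated in E. coli. It replicates from a high-copy ColE1/pUC-type origin and is selected with spectinomycin through the aadA (SmR) aminoglycoside adenylyltransferase gene. rrnB T1 and T2 terminators sit upstream of the cloning region, where they insulate the insert from read-through transcription. The catalogue lists a size of 3,975 bp, whereas the sequenced record that was annotated is 4,153 nt, so the two differ slightly.

The payload lies between attL1 and attL2, the sites used by LR Clonase to transfer the insert into a destination vector, typically together with 5' and 3' entry clones in a multisite assembly. The insert is a cyclic nucleotide-binding domain (CNBD) that the annotation matches to a fragment of the cAMP-activated potassium channel of Mesorhizobium loti. It is fused at its C terminus to AcGFP, the green fluorescent protein derived from Aequorea coerulescens. The "N41" designation is part of the sensor's name, but the record does not explain it. The R307Q substitution makes this version insensitive to cAMP, so it serves as the mutant control for a sensor in which ligand binding stabilises the fusion protein and fluorescence therefore reports cAMP levels.

As an entry clone, it carries no eukaryotic promoter for the insert; expression depends on the promoter supplied during recombination. The T7 promoter sequences flanking the cassette are backbone elements, and an SV40 poly(A) signal is annotated downstream of AcGFP in the reverse orientation. The host organism intended for expression is not stated.
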