Features (pLannotate 1.2.2; 15 found; start..end, strand, type, name):
      8..107     -  protein_bind   attL2: mutant version of attL; recombination site for the Gateway® LR reaction LR Clonase™
    125..143     -  promoter       T7 promoter: promoter for bacteriophage T7 RNA polymerase
    333..356     +  promoter       Pc promoter (fragment): intI1 (promoter lies within the coding sequence); class 1 integron promoter
    532..588     +  CDS            GmR (fragment): gentamycin acetyltransferase; aacC1; confers resistance to gentamycin
    595..1386    +  CDS            SmR: aminoglycoside adenylyltransferase (Murphy, 1985); aadA; confers resistance to spectinomycin and streptomycin
   1479..2067    +  rep_origin     ori: high-copy-number ColE1/pMB1/pBR322/pUC origin of replication
   2250..2342    +  CDS            lacI (fragment): lac repressor; lacI; The lac repressor binds to the lac operator to inhibit transcription in E. coli. This inhibition can be relieved by adding lactose or isopropyl-β-D-thiogalactopyranoside (IPTG).
   2397..2424    -  terminator     rrnB T2 terminator: transcription terminator T2 from the E. coli rrnB gene
   2556..2599    +  terminator     rrnB T1 terminator: Escherichia coli rrnB; transcription terminator T1 from the E. coli rrnB gene
   2646..2682    -  CDS            lacZα (fragment): LacZα fragment of β-galactosidase; lacZ fragment
   2698..2797    +  protein_bind   attL1: mutant version of attL; recombination site for the Gateway® LR reaction LR Clonase™
   2818..3252    +  CDS            CNGK1_RHILO (fragment): Experimental evidence at protein level: Swiss-Prot protein existence level 1. Cyclic nucleotide-regulated potassium channel activated by cAMP. From Mesorhizobium japonicum (strain LMG 29417 / CECT 9101 / MAFF 303099) (Mesorhizobium loti (strain MAFF 303099)).
   3262..3972    +  CDS            aceGFP-h: aceGFP-h is a basic (constitutively fluorescent) long stokes shift fluorescent protein published in 2003, derived from Aequorea coerulescens.
   3991..4008    -  promoter       T7 promoter (fragment): promoter for bacteriophage T7 RNA polymerase
   4013..4147    -  polyA_signal   SV40 poly(A) signal: SV40 polyadenylation signal
>Addgene plasmid #241363 | pME_N41_R307Q_CNBD_AcGFP | addgene full sequence | sequence record 485017 | Addgene NGS Result
GAATTCGACCCAGCTTTCTTGTACAAAGTTGGCATTATAAAAAATAATTGCTCATCAATTTGTTGCAACG
AACAGGTCACTATCAGTCAAAATAAAATCATTATTTGCCATCCAGCTGATATCCCCTATAGTGAGTCGTA
TTACATGGTCATAGCTGTTTCCTGGCAGCTCTGGCCCGTGTCTCAAAATCTCTGATGTTACATTGCACAA
GATAAAAATATATCATCATGCCTCCTCTAGACCAGCCAGGACAGAAATGCCTCGACTTCGCTGCTACCCA
AGGTTGCCGGGTGACGCACACCGTGGAAACGGATGAAGGCACGAACCCAGTGGACATAAGCCTGTTCGGT
TCGTAAGCTGTAATGCAAGTAGCGTATGCGCTCACGCAACTGGTCCAGAACCTTGACCGAACGCAGCGGT
GGTAACGGCGCAGTGGCGGTTTTCATGGCTTGTTATGACTGTTTTTTTGGGGTACAGTCTATGCCTCGGG
CATCCAAGCAGCAAGCGCGTTACGCCGTGGGTCGATGTTTGATGTTATGGAGCAGCAACGATGTTACGCA
GCAGGGCAGTCGCCCTAAAACAAAGTTAAACATTATGAGGGAAGCGGTGATCGCCGAAGTATCGACTCAA
CTATCAGAGGTAGTTGGCGTCATCGAGCGCCATCTCGAACCGACGTTGCTGGCCGTACATTTGTACGGCT
CCGCAGTGGATGGCGGCCTGAAGCCACACAGTGATATTGATTTGCTGGTTACGGTGACCGTAAGGCTTGA
TGAAACAACGCGGCGAGCTTTGATCAACGACCTTTTGGAAACTTCGGCTTCCCCTGGAGAGAGCGAGATT
CTCCGCGCTGTAGAAGTCACCATTGTTGTGCACGACGACATCATTCCGTGGCGTTATCCAGCTAAGCGCG
AACTGCAATTTGGAGAATGGCAGCGCAATGACATTCTTGCAGGTATCTTCGAGCCAGCCACGATCGACAT
TGATCTGGCTATCTTGCTGACAAAAGCAAGAGAACATAGCGTTGCCTTGGTAGGTCCAGCGGCGGAGGAA
CTCTTTGATCCGGTTCCTGAACAGGATCTATTTGAGGCGCTAAATGAAACCTTAACGCTATGGAACTCGC
CGCCCGACTGGGCTGGCGATGAGCGAAATGTAGTGCTTACGTTGTCCCGCATTTGGTACAGCGCAGTAAC
CGGCAAAATCGCGCCGAAGGATGTCGCTGCCGACTGGGCAATGGAGCGCCTGCCGGCCCAGTATCAGCCC
GTCATACTTGAAGCTAGACAGGCTTATCTTGGACAAGAAGAAGATCGCTTGGCCTCGCGCGCAGATCAGT
TGGAAGAATTTGTCCACTACGTGAAAGGCGAGATCACCAAGGTAGTCGGCAAATAACCCTCGAGCCACCC
ATGACCAAAATCCCTTAACGTGAGTTACGCGTCGTTCCACTGAGCGTCAGACCCCGTAGAAAAGATCAAA
GGATCTTCTTGAGATCCTTTTTTTCTGCGCGTAATCTGCTGCTTGCAAACAAAAAAACCACCGCTACCAG
CGGTGGTTTGTTTGCCGGATCAAGAGCTACCAACTCTTTTTCCGAAGGTAACTGGCTTCAGCAGAGCGCA
GATACCAAATACTGTTCTTCTAGTGTAGCCGTAGTTAGGCCACCACTTCAAGAACTCTGTAGCACCGCCT
ACATACCTCGCTCTGCTAATCCTGTTACCAGTGGCTGCTGCCAGTGGCGATAAGTCGTGTCTTACCGGGT
TGGACTCAAGACGATAGTTACCGGATAAGGCGCAGCGGTCGGGCTGAACGGGGGGTTCGTGCACACAGCC
CAGCTTGGAGCGAACGACCTACACCGAACTGAGATACCTACAGCGTGAGCTATGAGAAAGCGCCACGCTT
CCCGAAGGGAGAAAGGCGGACAGGTATCCGGTAAGCGGCAGGGTCGGAACAGGAGAGCGCACGAGGGAGC
TTCCAGGGGGAAACGCCTGGTATCTTTATAGTCCTGTCGGGTTTCGCCACCTCTGACTTGAGCGTCGATT
TTTGTGATGCTCGTCAGGGGGGCGGAGCCTATGGAAAAACGCCAGCAACGCGGCCTTTTTACGGTTCCTG
GCCTTTTGCTGGCCTTTTGCTCACATGTTCTTTCCTGCGTTATCCCCTGATTCTGTGGATAACCGTATTA
CCGCCTTTGAGTGAGCTGATACCGCTCGCCGCAGCCGAACGACCGAGCGCAGCGAGTCAGTGAGCGAGGA
AGCGGAAGAGCGCCCAATACGCAAACCGCCTCTCCCCGCGCGTTGGCCGATTCATTAATGCAGCTGGCAC
GACAGGTTTCCCGACTGGAAAGCGGGCAGTGAGCGCAACGCAATTAATACGCGTACCGCTAGCCAGGAAG
AGTTTGTAGAAACGCAAAAAGGCCATCCGTCAGGATGGCCTTCTGCTTAGTTTGATGCCTGGCAGTTTAT
GGCGGGCGTCCTGCCCGCCACCCTCCGGGCCGTTGCTTCACAACGTTCAAATCCGCTCCCGGCGGATTTG
TCCTACTCAGGAGAGCGTTCACCGACAAACAACAGATAAAACGAAAGGCCCAGTCTTCCGACTGAGCCTT
TCGTTTTATTTGATGCCTGGCAGTTCCCTACTCTCGCGTTAACGCTAGCATGGATGTTTTCCCAGTCACG
ACGTTGTAAAACGACGGCCAGTCTTAAGCTCGGGCCCCAAATAATGATTTTATTTTGACTGATAGTGACC
TGTTCGTTGCAACAAATTGATGAGCAATGCTTTTTTATAATGCCAACTTTGTACAAAAAAGCAGGCTCCG
AATTCGCCCTTGGATCCGCCACCATGTTCTACCAGGAGGTGAGGAGGGGCGACTTCATGAGGAACTGGCA
GCTGGTGGCCGCCGTGCCTCTGTTCCAGAAGCTGGGCCCTGCCGTGCTGGTGGAGATCGTGAGGGCCCTG
AGGGCCAGGACCGTGCCTGCCGGCGCCGTGATCTGCAGGATCGGCGAGTCTGGCGACAGGATGTTCTTCG
TGGTGGAGGGCAGCGTGAGCGTGGCCACCCCTAACCCTGTGGAGCTGGGCCCTGGCGCCTTCTTCGGCGA
GATGGCCCTGATCAGCGGCGAGCCTCAGAGCGCCACCGTGAGCGCCGCCACCACCGTGAGCCTGCTGAGC
CTGCACAGCGCCGACTTCCAGATGCTGTGCAGCAGCAGCCCTGAGATCGCCGAGATCATCAGGAAGACCG
CCCTGGAGAGGAGAGGCGCTGCCGCTAACGCCGAATTCGTGAGCAAGGGCGCCGAGCTGTTCACCGGCAT
CGTGCCCATCCTGATCGAGCTGAATGGCGATGTGAATGGCCACAAGTTCAGCGTGAGCGGCGAGGGCGAG
GGCGATGCCACCTACGGCAAGCTGACCCTGAAGTTCATCTGCACCACCGGCAAGCTGCCTGTGCCCTGGC
CCACCCTGGTGACCACCCTGAGCTACGGCGTGCAGTGCTTCTCACGCTACCCCGATCACATGAAGCAGCA
CGACTTCTTCAAGAGCGCCATGCCTGAGGGCTACATCCAGGAGCGCACCATCTTCTTCGAGGATGACGGC
AACTACAAGTCGCGCGCCGAGGTGAAGTTCGAGGGCGATACCCTGGTGAATCGCATCGAGCTGACCGGCA
CCGATTTCAAGGAGGATGGCAACATCCTGGGCAATAAGATGGAGTACAACTACAACGCCCACAATGTGTA
CATCATGACCGACAAGGCCAAGAATGGCATCAAGGTGAACTTCAAGATCCGCCACAACATCGAGGATGGC
AGCGTGCAGCTGGCCGACCACTACCAGCAGAATACCCCCATCGGCGATGGCCCTGTGCTGCTGCCCGATA
ACCACTACCTGTCCACCCAGAGCGCCCTGTCCAAGGACCCCAACGAGAAGCGCGATCACATGATCTACTT
CGGCTTCGTGACCGCCGCCGCCATCACCCACGGCATGGATGAGCTGTACAAGTGACTCGAGCCTCTAGAA
CTATAGTGAGTCGTATTACGTAGATCCAGACATGATAAGATACATTGATGAGTTTGGACAAACCACAACT
AGAATGCAGTGAAAAAAATGCTTTATTTGTGAAATTTGTGATGCTATTGCTTTATTTGGAACCATTATAA
GCTGCAATAAACAAGTTAAGGGC
